Addgene plasmid #177025: pEPQD0CM0068
Purpose: Level 0 CDS (with stop codon) part for MoClo assembly, AATG-GCTT
Depositing lab: Nicola Patron. Depositing organization: Earlham Institute. Publication: Reconstitution of monoterpene indole alkaloid biosynthesis in genome engineered Nicotiana benthamiana. Dudley QM, Jo S, Guerrero DAS, Chhetry M, Smedley MA, Harwood WA, Sherden NH, O'Connor SE, Caputi L, Patron NJ. Commun Biol. 2022 Sep 10;5(1):949. doi: 10.1038/s42003-022-03904-w. PubMed 36088516.
Backbone
  Vector backbone: pUAP1
  Vector type: Synthetic Biology
Growth in bacteria
  Bacterial resistance: Chloramphenicol, 25 μg/mL
  Growth temperature: 37°C
  Growth strain: DH5alpha
  Copy number: High Copy
Gene/Insert
  Gene/Insert name: major latex protein-like
  Species: Nepeta mussinii (aka Nepeta racemosa)
  Cloning method: Restriction Enzyme; 5′ cloning site Unknown (unknown if destroyed); 3′ cloning site Unknown (unknown if destroyed)
  Sequencing primers: 5′ GGCGTATCACGAGGCAGAATTTC; 3′ CCTGCATAACGCGAAGTAATC
Terms and licenses: Academic/Nonprofit Terms; Industry Terms: Not Available to Industry
Depositor comments: Genbank accession: MT108267.1, the CDS sequence has been domesticated (all endogenous BpiI, BsaI, BsmBI and SapI recognition sites removed) and are flanked by an inverted pair of BsaI recognition sites that produce overhangs compatible with the phytobrick assembly standard
How to cite: pEPQD0CM0068 was a gift from Nicola Patron (Addgene plasmid # 177025 ; http://n2t.net/addgene:177025 ; RRID:Addgene_177025)
