[The description below was written by a language model from this plasmid's Addgene catalogue record and pLannotate feature annotations shown in this document.]
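Description:
pEPQD0CM0068 is a Level 0 part plasmid for MoClo/Golden Gate assembly, built in the pUAP1 universal acceptor backbone and classed as a synthetic biology vector. It is a small (about 2.5 kb), high-copy plasmid propagated in E. coli. It replicates from a ColE1/pUC-type origin and is selected with chloramphenicol through a cat gene driven by its native cat promoter. The annotated features also include several bacterial transcription terminators (lambda t0, a his operon terminator and a further putative terminator). In this kind of backbone, such terminators typically insulate the cloning region and the marker from read-through transcription.

The payload is the coding sequence, including its stop codon, of a major latex protein-like gene from Nepeta mussinii (also known as Nepeta racemosa). The automated feature table does not annotate this insert, so the catalogue fields are the only source for its identity. By elimination it most likely sits in the unannotated stretch between the two backbone terminators. The CDS has been domesticated by removing all internal BpiI, BsaI, BsmBI and SapI recognition sites. It is flanked by an inverted pair of BsaI sites that release it with AATG and GCTT overhangs, the positions that define a CDS part in the Phytobrick standard.

The part carries no promoter or terminator for expression in plants. It is meant to be combined in a one-pot Type IIS reaction with compatible promoter, terminator and acceptor parts to build a Level 1 transcription unit. The associated publication describes reconstituting monoterpene indole alkaloid biosynthesis in engineered Nicotiana benthamiana, which suggests the part is used in plant metabolic pathway engineering.
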