Features (pLannotate 1.2.2; 6 found; start..end, strand, type, name):
    653..750     -  promoter       cat promoter: promoter of the E. coli cat gene encoding chloramphenicol acetyltransferase
    836..879     -  terminator     bacterial terminator: putative bacterial transcription terminator
   1396..1453    +  terminator     his operon terminator: This putative transcriptin terminator from the E. coli his operon has a 2-bp deletion introduced during synthesis. Its efficiency has not been determined.
   1648..2236    -  rep_origin     ori: high-copy-number ColE1/pMB1/pBR322/pUC origin of replication
   2419..2513    -  terminator     lambda t0 terminator: transcription terminator from phage lambda
   2537..652     -  CDS            cat (across the origin): CAT_ECOLX - Experimental evidence at protein level: Swiss-Prot protein existence level 1. This enzyme is an effector of chloramphenicol resistance in bacteria. From Escherichia coli. This protein is used as a marker in many commonly used cloning vectors, such as pACYC184.
>Addgene plasmid #177025 | pEPQD0CM0068 | addgene full sequence | sequence record 348989 | Addgene NGS Result
CGCCCTGCCACTCATCGCAGTACTGTTGTAATTCATTAAGCATTCTGCCGACATGGAAGCCATCACAAAC
GGCATGATGAACCTGAATCGCCAGCGGCATCAGCACCTTGTCGCCTTGCGTATAATATTTGCCCATGGTG
AAAACGGGGGCGAAGAAGTTGTCCATATTGGCCACGTTTAAATCAAAACTGGTGAAACTCACCCAGGGAT
TGGCTGAGACGAAAAACATATTCTCAATAAACCCTTTAGGGAAATAGGCCAGGTTTTCACCGTAACACGC
CACATCTTGCGAATATATGTGTAGAAACTGCCGGAAATCGTCGTGGTATTCACTCCAGAGCGATGAAAAC
GTTTCAGTTTGCTCATGGAAAACGGTGTAACAAGGGTGAACACTATCCCATATCACCAGCTCACCGTCTT
TCATTGCCATACGAAATTCCGGATGAGCATTCATCAGGCGGGCAAGAATGTGAATAAAGGCCGGATAAAA
CTTGTGCTTATTTTTCTTTACGGTCTTTAAAAAGGCCGTAATATCCAGCTGAACGGTCTGGTTATAGGTA
CATTGAGCAACTGACTGAAATGCCTCAAAATGTTCTTTACGATGCCATTGGGATATATCAACGGTGGTAT
ATCCAGTGATTTTTTTCTCCATTTTAGCTTCCTTAGCTCCTGAAAATCTCGATAACTCAAAAAATACGCC
CGGTAGTGATCTTATTTCATTATGGTGAAAGTTGGAACCTCTTACGTGCCCGATCAACTCGAGTGCCACC
TGACGTCTAAGAAACCATTATTATCATGACATTAACCTATAAAAATAGGCGTATCACGAGGCAGAATTTC
AGATAAAAAAAATCCTTAGCTTTCGCTAAGGATGATTTCTGGAATTCGGTCTCAAATGGCTTCGAAGCTT
GAAATAGAAATTGAGTTGAAAAGTGATGTAGAAAAGATGTGGAAACACTTCAAAGAATTCACCAAATTAT
TCCCCAAGGCTTGTCCTCATCTTTACGAGAAGATTGATGTGATCGAGGGAGATGGGATATCAGTTGGAAC
AATCTTTGTCAGTACCCTGAAACCAACAGAGTTGAACCCCGTGGTTATGGTGACGAAGGAGAAGATTGAT
TTTTTAGATGATGAGAACAAAATGTTGAGGTATAGTTACATGGAAGGGGAGATATTAAAGAATTACAAGA
ATTTGAGGGGCACAGTGCATATGAGCAGCAGCAAAAGTGGTGGAACTATATTCAAATATTCAGGAGAATT
CGAAAAGGCAAATGAACAAGTCCCTGATCCTGTTTTCTTCAAAGATTTTATGGTCATAGTTTTCCAAGGT
TTGGATGATTATATTCTCAAGGGCATGAACCATACATGTCAAAATTAAGCTTCGAGACCCTGCAGTCCGG
CAAAAAAGGGCAAGGTGTCACCACCCTGCCCTTTTTCTTTAAAACCGAAAAGATTACTTCGCGTTATGCA
GGCTTCCTCGCTCACTGACTCGCTGCGCTCGGTCGTTCGGCTGCGGCGAGCGGTATCAGCTCACTCAAAG
GCGGTAATACGGTTATCCACAGAATCAGGGGATAACGCAGGAAAGAACATGTGAGCAAAAGGCCAGCAAA
AGGCCAGGAACCGTAAAAAGGCCGCGTTGCTGGCGTTTTTCCACAGGCTCCGCCCCCCTGACGAGCATCA
CAAAAATCGACGCTCAAGTCAGAGGTGGCGAAACCCGACAGGACTATAAAGATACCAGGCGTTTCCCCCT
GGAAGCTCCCTCGTGCGCTCTCCTGTTCCGACCCTGCCGCTTACCGGATACCTGTCCGCCTTTCTCCCTT
CGGGAAGCGTGGCGCTTTCTCATAGCTCACGCTGTAGGTATCTCAGTTCGGTGTAGGTCGTTCGCTCCAA
GCTGGGCTGTGTGCACGAACCCCCCGTTCAGCCCGACCGCTGCGCCTTATCCGGTAACTATCGTCTTGAG
TCCAACCCGGTAAGACACGACTTATCGCCACTGGCAGCAGCCACTGGTAACAGGATTAGCAGAGCGAGGT
ATGTAGGCGGTGCTACAGAGTTCTTGAAGTGGTGGCCTAACTACGGCTACACTAGAAGAACAGTATTTGG
TATCTGCGCTCTGCTGAAGCCAGTTACCTTCGGAAAAAGAGTTGGTAGCTCTTGATCCGGCAAACAAACC
ACCGCTGGTAGCGGTGGTTTTTTTGTTTGCAAGCAGCAGATTACGCGCAGAAAAAAAGGATCTCAAGAAG
ATCCTTTGATCTTTTCTACGGGGTCTGACGCTCAGTGGAACGAAAACTCACGTTAAGGGATTTTGGTCAT
GAGATTATCAAAAAGGATCTTCACCTAGATCCTTTTAAATTAAAAATGAAGTTTTAAATCAATCTAAAGT
ATATATGAGTAAACTTGGTCTGACAGCTCGAGGCTTGGATTCTCACCAATAAAAAACGCCCGGCGGCAAC
CGAGCGTTCTGAACAAATCCAGATGGAGTTCTGAGGTCATTACTGGATCTATCAACAGGAGTCCAAGCGA
GCTCGATATCAAATTACGCCC
